Addgene plasmid #34525: KHBD00418
Depositing lab: Bart Deplancke. Depositing organization: Swiss Federal Institute of Technology (EPFL). Publication: Automated protein-DNA interaction screening of Drosophila regulatory elements. Korneel Hens, Jean-Daniel Feuz, Alina Isakova, Antonina Lagovitina, Andreas Massouras, Julien Bryois, Patrick Callaerts, Susan E. Celniker, Bart Deplancke. Nat Methods. 2011 Oct 30;8(12):1065-70. 10.1038/nmeth.1763 PubMed 22037703.
Backbone
  Vector backbone: pDONR221
  Backbone manufacturer: Invitrogen
  Backbone size w/o insert (bp): 2536
  Vector type: Gateway Donor Vector
Growth in bacteria
  Bacterial resistance: Kanamycin, 50 μg/mL
  Growth temperature: 37°C
  Growth strain: DH5alpha
  Copy number: High Copy
Gene/Insert
  Gene/Insert name: CG15736 (alt names: FBgn0043001; Chrac-16)
  Species: D. melanogaster (fly)
  Insert size (bp): 420
  Entrez Gene: Chrac-16 (a.k.a. Dmel_CG15736, 15736, BcDNA:RE59557, CG15736, CHRAC, CHRAC-16, CHRAC16, Chrac16, Dmel\CG15736, joey)
  Cloning method: Gateway Cloning
  Sequencing primers: 5′ M13F; 3′ M13R
Terms and licenses: Academic/Nonprofit Terms; Industry Terms: Not Available to Industry
Depositor comments: Please note that the ORFs in this collection were cloned open-ended (without a stop codon).
How to cite: KHBD00418 was a gift from Bart Deplancke (Addgene plasmid # 34525 ; http://n2t.net/addgene:34525 ; RRID:Addgene_34525)
