[The description below was written by a language model from this plasmid's Addgene catalogue record.]
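Description:
KHBD00418 is a Gateway entry-type clone built in the pDONR221 donor vector backbone (Invitrogen), carrying the open reading frame of the Drosophila melanogaster gene CG15736, also known as Chrac-16. The insert is about 420 bp in a backbone recorded as roughly 2.5 kb without insert. The plasmid is propagated in E. coli as a high-copy plasmid under kanamycin selection. No feature table is provided with the record, so the individual backbone elements are not itemised. In general, though, recombining an ORF into a pDONR vector by Gateway cloning replaces the donor cassette and leaves the insert flanked by attL recombination sites. M13 forward and reverse priming sites on either side are used for sequence verification.

The vector is a shuttle or storage clone rather than an expression construct: the record lists no promoter, tag or reporter driving the insert, and none would be expected in a donor backbone. Its purpose is to allow the Chrac-16 coding sequence to be moved by recombination into destination vectors of choice. The depositor notes that ORFs in this collection were cloned open-ended, without a stop codon, so the coding sequence can be fused in frame to C-terminal tags or domains supplied by a destination vector. The clone belongs to a collection associated with a study on automated protein–DNA interaction screening of Drosophila regulatory elements, which suggests it serves as a source ORF for such assays. The specific downstream vectors are not stated in the record.
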