>Addgene plasmid #34525 | KHBD00418 | depositor partial sequence | sequence record 41092 | KHBD00418 sequence 420 bps
ATGGGCGAACCAAGGAGCCAACCACCCGTGGAGCGTCCACCGACCGCGGAAACCTTTCTGCCCCTCAGCC
GCGTGCGAACGATCATGAAGAGCTCCATGGACACGGGCTTGATCACCAACGAGGTGCTCTTCCTGATGAC
CAAGTGCACGGAGCTATTCGTTCGCCATTTGGCGGGCGCGGCATACACGGAGGAATTCGGCCAGCGACCG
GGCGAAGCGCTCAAGTACGAGCATCTCTCCCAGGTGGTCAATAAGAACAAGAATCTGGAGTTTCTGCTGC
AGATCGTGCCGCAAAAGATCCGTGTACACCAGTTCCAGGAGATGCTGCGGCTAAATCGCTCCGCCGGCAG
CGACGACGACGATGACGACGACGATGATGACGATGAAGAAGAGTCCGAATCGGAATCGGAGTCTGATGAA
