>Addgene plasmid #34525 | KHBD00418 | addgene partial sequence | sequence record 42302 | M13-Rev 5'-CAGGAAACAGCTATGACC-3'
ATGATTTTATTTTGACTGATAGTGACCTGTTCGTTGCAACAAATTGATAAGCAATGCTTTCTTATAATGC
CAACTTTGTACAAGAAAGTTGGCAATTCATCAGACTCCGATTCCGATTCGGACTCTTCTTCATCGTCATC
ATCGTCGTCGTCATCGTCGTCGTCGCTGCCGGCGGAGCGATTTAGCCGCAGCATCTCCTGGAACTGGTGT
ACACGGATCTTTTGCGGCACGATCTGCAGCAGAAACTCCAGATTCTTGTTCTTATTGACCACCTGGGAGA
GATGCTCGTACTTGAGCGCTTCGCCCGGTCGCTGGCCGAATTCCTCCGTGTATGCCGCGCCCGCCAAATG
GCGAACGAATAGCTCCGTGCACTTGGTCATCAGGAAGAGCACCTCGTTGGTGATCAAGCCCGTGTCCATG
GAGCTCTTCATGATCGTTCGCACGCGGCTGAGGGGCAGAAAGGTTTCCGCGGTCGGTGGACGCTCCACGG
GTGGTTGGCTCCTTGGTTCGCCCATGGTGCCAACTTTTTTGTACAAAGTTGGCATTATAAAAAAGCATTG
CTCATCAATTTGTTGCAACGAACAGGTCACTATCAGTCAAAATAAAATCATTATTTGGGGCCCGAGCTTA
AGACTGGCCGTCGTTTTACAACGTCGTGACTGGGAAAACA
